Addgene plasmid #193339: pAAV-TRE-mTagBFP2-WPRE
Purpose: AAV-mediated expression of mTagBFP2 under the TRE promoter in mammalian cells
Depositing lab: Takeshi Imai. Depositing organization: Kyushu University. Publication: Automated neuronal reconstruction with super-multicolour Tetbow labelling and threshold-based clustering of colour hues. Leiwe MN, Fujimoto S, Baba T, Moriyasu D, Saha B, Sakaguchi R, Inagaki S, Imai T. Nat Commun. 2024 Jun 25;15(1):5279. doi: 10.1038/s41467-024-49455-y. PubMed 38918382.
Backbone
  Vector backbone: AAV2
  Total vector size (bp): 5123
  Vector type: Mammalian Expression, AAV
Growth in bacteria
  Bacterial resistance: Ampicillin, 100 μg/mL
  Growth temperature: 37°C
  Growth strain: NEB Stable
  Copy number: High Copy
Gene/Insert
  Gene/Insert name: mTagBFP2
  Species: Modified fluorescent protein
  Insert size (bp): 714
  Mutation: A XhoI site in the coding sequence is silenced
  Promoter: TRE
  Cloning method: Gibson Cloning
  Sequencing primers: 5′ ATGTCGAGGTAGGCGTGTAC; 3′ WPRE-R
Resource information
  A portion of this plasmid was derived from a plasmid made by: TagBFP gene was purchased from Evrogen
Terms and licenses: Academic/Nonprofit Terms; Industry Terms: Not Available to Industry
Depositor comments: Please visit https://www.biorxiv.org/content/10.1101/2022.10.20.512984v1 for bioRxiv preprint.
How to cite: pAAV-TRE-mTagBFP2-WPRE was a gift from Takeshi Imai (Addgene plasmid # 193339 ; http://n2t.net/addgene:193339 ; RRID:Addgene_193339)
