[The description below was written by a language model from this plasmid's Addgene catalogue record and pLannotate feature annotations shown in this document.]
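Description:
pAAV-TRE-mTagBFP2-WPRE is an AAV2-based transfer plasmid for producing recombinant adeno-associated virus that expresses the blue fluorescent protein mTagBFP2 in mammalian cells under tetracycline-system control. It is propagated in E. coli as a high-copy plasmid through a ColE1/pUC-type origin and selected with ampicillin via the β-lactamase gene. An f1 phage origin is also present in the backbone, along with small lacZα and lacI remnants that have no functional role. The catalogue lists a total size of 5,123 bp, whereas the annotated sequence is a partial NGS assembly of 4,815 nt, so the feature table may not cover the whole plasmid; one of the two ITRs is annotated only as a fragment.

Between the two AAV2 inverted terminal repeats, which direct replication and packaging of the intervening DNA into virions, lies a single expression cassette. A tight TRE promoter (seven tet operator repeats upstream of a minimal CMV promoter) drives the 714 bp mTagBFP2 coding sequence, in which an internal XhoI site has been removed by a silent change. The cassette continues with a WPRE, which enhances transcript stability and expression, and an SV40 polyadenylation signal. Because the TRE has little activity on its own, expression depends on a tetracycline transactivator supplied in trans, for example from a co-delivered vector; no transactivator is encoded here. The associated publication describes super-multicolour Tetbow labelling, suggesting this plasmid serves as one colour component in stochastic, high-level multicolour labelling of neurons for automated tracing and reconstruction.
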