Features (pLannotate 1.2.2; 14 found; start..end, strand, type, name):
     48..180     -  repeat_region  AAV2 ITR (fragment): inverted terminal repeat of adeno-associated virus serotype 2 inverted
    248..560     +  promoter       tight TRE promoter: Tet-responsive promoter PTight, consisting of seven tet operator sequences followed by the minimal CMV promoter
    577..1287    +  CDS            mTagBFP2: mTagBFP2 is a basic (constitutively fluorescent) blue fluorescent protein published in 2011, derived from Entacmaea quadricolor. It is reported to be a very rapidly-maturing monomer with very low acid sensitivity.
   1303..1891    +  misc_feature   WPRE: woodchuck hepatitis virus posttranscriptional regulatory element
   1892..1911    +  misc_feature   MCS (fragment): pBluescript multiple cloning site
   1940..2061    -  polyA_signal   SV40 poly(A) signal: SV40 polyadenylation signal
   2084..2152    -  CDS            large T antigen (fragment): large T antigen from SV40 (simian virus 40)
   2223..2356    +  repeat_region  AAV2 ITR: inverted terminal repeat of adeno-associated virus serotype 2 inverted
   2350..2406    -  CDS            lacI (fragment): lac repressor; lacI; The lac repressor binds to the lac operator to inhibit transcription in E. coli. This inhibition can be relieved by adding lactose or isopropyl-β-D-thiogalactopyranoside (IPTG).
   2589..3177    -  rep_origin     ori: high-copy-number ColE1/pMB1/pBR322/pUC origin of replication
   3348..4208    -  CDS            AmpR: β-lactamase; bla; confers resistance to ampicillin, carbenicillin, and related antibiotics
   4209..4313    -  promoter       AmpR promoter: bla
   4366..4794    -  rep_origin     f1 ori (sequence partly withheld): f1 bacteriophage origin of replication; arrow indicates direction of (+) strand synthesis
   4799..53      -  CDS            lacZα (fragment) (across the origin): LacZα fragment of β-galactosidase; lacZ fragment
>Addgene plasmid #193339 | pAAV-TRE-mTagBFP2-WPRE | addgene full sequence | sequence record 394336 | Addgene Partial NGS Result
GCAACTGTTGGGAAGGGCGATCGGTGCGGGCCTCTTCGCTATTACGCCAGCTGCGCGCTCGCTCGCTCAC
TGAGGCCGCCCGGGCAAAGCCCGGGCGTCGGGCGACCTTTGGTCGCCCGGCCTCAGTGAGCGAGCGAGCG
CGCAGAGAGGGAGTGGCCAACTCCATCACTAGGGGTTCCTTGTAGTTAATGATTAACCCGCCATGCTACT
TATCTACGTAGCCATGCTCTAGGAAGATCTCGAATTGGTTTACTCCCTATCAGTGATAGAGAACGTATGT
CGAGTTTACTCCCTATCAGTGATAGAGAACGATGTCGAGTTTACTCCCTATCAGTGATAGAGAACGTATG
TCGAGTTTACTCCCTATCAGTGATAGAGAACGTATGTCGAGTTTACTCCCTATCAGTGATAGAGAACGTA
TGTCGAGTTTATCCCTATCAGTGATAGAGAACGTATGTCGAGTTTACTCCCTATCAGTGATAGAGAACGT
ATGTCGAGGTAGGCGTGTACGGTGGGAGGCCTATATAAGCAGAGCTCGTTTAGTGAACCGTCAGATCGCC
TGGAGAATTCGCCACCATGGTGAGCAAGGGCGAGGAGCTGATTAAGGAGAACATGCACATGAAGCTGTAC
ATGGAGGGCACCGTGGACAACCATCACTTCAAGTGCACATCCGAGGGCGAAGGCAAGCCCTACGAGGGCA
CCCAGACCATGAGAATCAAGGTGGTCGAGGGCGGCCCTCTCCCCTTCGCCTTCGACATCCTGGCTACTAG
CTTCCTCTACGGCAGCAAGACCTTCATCAACCACACCCAGGGCATCCCCGACTTCTTCAAGCAGTCCTTC
CCTGAGGGCTTCACATGGGAGAGAGTCACCACATACGAAGACGGGGGCGTGCTGACCGCTACCCAGGACA
CCAGCCTCCAGGACGGCTGCCTCATCTACAACGTCAAGATCAGAGGGGTGAACTTCACATCCAACGGCCC
TGTGATGCAGAAGAAAACACTCGGCTGGGAGGCCTTCACCGAGACGCTGTACCCCGCTGACGGCGGCCTG
GAAGGCAGAAACGACATGGCCCTGAAGCTCGTGGGCGGGAGCCATCTGATCGCAAACGCCAAGACCACAT
ATAGATCCAAGAAACCCGCTAAGAACCTCAAGATGCCTGGCGTCTACTATGTGGACTACAGACTGGAAAG
AATCAAGGAGGCCAACAACGAGACCTACGTCGAGCAGCACGAGGTGGCAGTGGCCAGATACTGCGACCTC
CCTAGCAAACTGGGGCACAAGCTCAATTAAAAGCTTATCGATAATCAACCTCTGGATTACAAAATTTGTG
AAAGATTGACTGGTATTCTTAACTATGTTGCTCCTTTTACGCTATGTGGATACGCTGCTTTAATGCCTTT
GTATCATGCTATTGCTTCCCGTATGGCTTTCATTTTCTCCTCCTTGTATAAATCCTGGTTGCTGTCTCTT
TATGAGGAGTTGTGGCCCGTTGTCAGGCAACGTGGCGTGGTGTGCACTGTGTTTGCTGACGCAACCCCCA
CTGGTTGGGGCATTGCCACCACCTGTCAGCTCCTTTCCGGGACTTTCGCTTTCCCCCTCCCTATTGCCAC
GGCGGAACTCATCGCCGCCTGCCTTGCCCGCTGCTGGACAGGGGCTCGGCTGTTGGGCACTGACAATTCC
GTGGTGTTGTCGGGGAAATCATCGTCCTTTCCTTGGCTGCTCGCCTGTGTTGCCACCTGGATTCTGCGCG
GGACGTCCTTCTGCTACGTCCCTTCGGCCCTCAATCCAGCGGACCTTCCTTCCCGCGGCCTGCTGCCGGC
TCTGCGGCCTCTTCCGCGTCTTCGCCTTCGCCCTCAGACGAGTCGGATCTCCCTTTGGGCCGCCTCCCCG
CATCGATACCGTCGACCTCGACCCGGGCGGCCGCTTCGAGCAGACATGATAAGATACATTGATGAGTTTG
GACAAACCACAACTAGAATGCAGTGAAAAAAATGCTTTATTTGTGAAATTTGTGATGCTATTGCTTTATT
TGTAACCATTATAAGCTGCAATAAACAAGTTAACAACAACAATTGCATTCATTTTATGTTTCAGGTTCAG
GGGGAGATGTGGGAGGTTTTTTAAAGCAAGTAAAACCTCTACAAATGTGGTAAAATCGATAAGGATCTTC
CTAGAGCATGGCTACGTAGATAAGTAGCATGGCGGGTTAATCATTAACTACAAGGAACCCCTAGTGATGG
AGTTGGCCACTCCCTCTCTGCGCGCTCGCTCGCTCACTGAGGCCGGGCGACCAAAGGTCGCCCGACGCCC
GGGCTTTGCCCGGGCGGCCTCAGTGAGCGAGCGAGCGCGCAGCTGCATTAATGAATCGGCCAACGCGCGG
GGAGAGGCGGTTTGCGTATTGGGCGCTCTTCCGCTTCCTCGCTCACTGACTCGCTGCGCTCGGTCGTTCG
GCTGCGGCGAGCGGTATCAGCTCACTCAAAGGCGGTAATACGGTTATCCACAGAATCAGGGGATAACGCA
GGAAAGAACATGTGAGCAAAAGGCCAGCAAAAGGCCAGGAACCGTAAAAAGGCCGCGTTGCTGGCGTTTT
TCCATAGGCTCCGCCCCCCTGACGAGCATCACAAAAATCGACGCTCAAGTCAGAGGTGGCGAAACCCGAC
AGGACTATAAAGATACCAGGCGTTTCCCCCTGGAAGCTCCCTCGTGCGCTCTCCTGTTCCGACCCTGCCG
CTTACCGGATACCTGTCCGCCTTTCTCCCTTCGGGAAGCGTGGCGCTTTCTCATAGCTCACGCTGTAGGT
ATCTCAGTTCGGTGTAGGTCGTTCGCTCCAAGCTGGGCTGTGTGCACGAACCCCCCGTTCAGCCCGACCG
CTGCGCCTTATCCGGTAACTATCGTCTTGAGTCCAACCCGGTAAGACACGACTTATCGCCACTGGCAGCA
GCCACTGGTAACAGGATTAGCAGAGCGAGGTATGTAGGCGGTGCTACAGAGTTCTTGAAGTGGTGGCCTA
ACTACGGCTACACTAGAAGAACAGTATTTGGTATCTGCGCTCTGCTGAAGCCAGTTACCTTCGGAAAAAG
AGTTGGTAGCTCTTGATCCGGCAAACAAACCACCGCTGGTAGCGGTGGTTTTTTTGTTTGCAAGCAGCAG
ATTACGCGCAGAAAAAAAGGATCTCAAGAAGATCCTTTGATCTTTTCTACGGGGTCTGACGCTCAGTGGA
ACGAAAACTCACGTTAAGGGATTTTGGTCATGAGATTATCAAAAAGGATCTTCACCTAGATCCTTTTAAA
TTAAAAATGAAGTTTTAAATCAATCTAAAGTATATATGAGTAAACTTGGTCTGACAGTTACCAATGCTTA
ATCAGTGAGGCACCTATCTCAGCGATCTGTCTATTTCGTTCATCCATAGTTGCCTGACTCCCCGTCGTGT
AGATAACTACGATACGGGAGGGCTTACCATCTGGCCCCAGTGCTGCAATGATACCGCGAGACCCACGCTC
ACCGGCTCCAGATTTATCAGCAATAAACCAGCCAGCCGGAAGGGCCGAGCGCAGAAGTGGTCCTGCAACT
TTATCCGCCTCCATCCAGTCTATTAATTGTTGCCGGGAAGCTAGAGTAAGTAGTTCGCCAGTTAATAGTT
TGCGCAACGTTGTTGCCATTGCTACAGGCATCGTGGTGTCACGCTCGTCGTTTGGTATGGCTTCATTCAG
CTCCGGTTCCCAACGATCAAGGCGAGTTACATGATCCCCCATGTTGTGCAAAAAAGCGGTTAGCTCCTTC
GGTCCTCCGATCGTTGTCAGAAGTAAGTTGGCCGCAGTGTTATCACTCATGGTTATGGCAGCACTGCATA
ATTCTCTTACTGTCATGCCATCCGTAAGATGCTTTTCTGTGACTGGTGAGTACTCAACCAAGTCATTCTG
AGAATAGTGTATGCGGCGACCGAGTTGCTCTTGCCCGGCGTCAATACGGGATAATACCGCGCCACATAGC
AGAACTTTAAAAGTGCTCATCATTGGAAAACGTTCTTCGGGGCGAAAACTCTCAAGGATCTTACCGCTGT
TGAGATCCAGTTCGATGTAACCCACTCGTGCACCCAACTGATCTTCAGCATCTTTTACTTTCACCAGCGT
TTCTGGGTGAGCAAAAACAGGAAGGCAAAATGCCGCAAAAAAGGGAATAAGGGCGACACGGAAATGTTGA
ATACTCATACTCTTCCTTTTTCAATATTATTGAAGCATTTATCAGGGTTATTGTCTCATGAGCGGATACA
TATTTGAATGTATTTAGAAAAATAAACAAATAGGGGTTCCGCGCACATTTCCCCGAAAAGTGCCACCTAA
ATTGTAAGCGTTAATATTTTGTTAAAATTCGCGTTAAATTTTTGTTAAATCAGCTCATTTTTTAACCAAT
AGGCCGAAATCGGCAAAATCCCTTATAAATCAAAAGAATAGACCGAGATAGGGT
[37 nt withheld, positions 4465-4501]
AAAGAACGTGGACTCCAACGTCAAAGG
[49 nt withheld, positions 4529-4577]
T
[91 nt withheld, positions 4579-4669]
G
[124 nt withheld, positions 4671-4794]
CCCATTCGCCATTCAGGCTGC
